Addgene plasmid #153116: Flag-FOXD1
Purpose: Expression of Flag tagged human FOXD1 in mammalian cells
Depositing lab: Stefan Koch. Depositing organization: Linkopings Universitet. Publication: A uniform expression library for the exploration of FOX transcription factor biology. Moparthi L, Koch S. Differentiation. 2020 Sep - Oct;115:30-36. doi: 10.1016/j.diff.2020.08.002. Epub 2020 Aug 20. PubMed 32858261.
Backbone
  Vector backbone: pCS2+ N-flag
  Backbone size w/o insert (bp): 4131
  Vector type: Mammalian Expression
Growth in bacteria
  Bacterial resistance: Ampicillin, 100 μg/mL
  Growth temperature: 37°C
  Growth strain: DH5alpha
  Copy number: High Copy
Gene/Insert
  Gene/Insert name: human FOXD1
  Species: H. sapiens (human)
  Insert size (bp): 1395
  Entrez Gene: FOXD1 (a.k.a. FKHL8, FREAC4)
  Promoter: CMV IE94
  Tag / fusion protein: Flag (N terminal on backbone)
  Cloning method: Restriction Enzyme; 5′ cloning site EcoRI (not destroyed); 3′ cloning site XhoI (not destroyed)
  Sequencing primers: 5′ SP6; 3′ EBV-rev
Terms and licenses: Academic/Nonprofit Terms; Industry Terms: Not Available to Industry
How to cite: Flag-FOXD1 was a gift from Stefan Koch (Addgene plasmid # 153116 ; http://n2t.net/addgene:153116 ; RRID:Addgene_153116)
