[The description below was written by a language model from this plasmid's Addgene catalogue record and pLannotate feature annotations shown in this document.]
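Description:
Flag-FOXD1 is a mammalian expression plasmid built on the pCS2+ N-flag backbone, carrying the human FOXD1 coding sequence (about 1.4 kb) cloned between EcoRI and XhoI sites, both of which remain intact. The full construct is roughly 5.5 kb. It is propagated in E. coli as a high-copy plasmid through a ColE1/pUC-type origin and selected with ampicillin via the β-lactamase gene under its own promoter. An f1 bacteriophage origin is also present, along with remnants of lac-derived sequences (lac promoter and operator, CAP site, lacI and lacZα fragments) that are carried over from the backbone and have no evident role in the expression cassette.

Expression in mammalian cells is driven by the simian cytomegalovirus IE94 enhancer/promoter, a strong constitutive element that, in the circular plasmid, lies directly upstream of the insert. Between this promoter and the open reading frame sits an SP6 promoter, which in pCS2-type vectors allows in vitro synthesis of sense RNA. A backbone-encoded FLAG epitope precedes FOXD1, yielding an N-terminally tagged protein suitable for detection or immunoprecipitation with anti-FLAG antibodies. The automated annotation recognises the tag only as a fragment. An SV40 polyadenylation signal lies downstream of the insert and terminates the transcript, with T7 and T3 promoter sequences flanking it in reverse orientation. The plasmid carries no mammalian selection marker, consistent with transient transfection. FOXD1 is a forkhead-box transcription factor implicated in retinal and kidney development, and this construct belongs to a uniform expression library of FOX family members intended for comparative study of their biology.
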