Features (pLannotate 1.2.2; 16 found; start..end, strand, type, name):
     35..53      +  promoter       SP6 promoter: promoter for bacteriophage SP6 RNA polymerase
     94..110     +  CDS            FLAG (fragment): FLAG® epitope tag, followed by an enterokinase cleavage site
    139..1530    +  CDS            FOXD1: FOXD1_HUMAN - Also known as FKHL8, FREAC4. Experimental evidence at protein level: Swiss-Prot protein existence level 1. Transcription factor involved in regulation of gene expression in a variety of processes, including formation of positional identity in the developing retina, regionalization of the optic chiasm, morphogenesis of the kidney, and neuralization of ectodermal cells (By similarity). Involved in transcriptional activation of PGF and C3 genes (PubMed:27805902). From Homo sapiens (Human).
   1549..1566    -  promoter       T7 promoter (fragment): promoter for bacteriophage T7 RNA polymerase
   1571..1705    -  polyA_signal   SV40 poly(A) signal: SV40 polyadenylation signal
   1818..1836    -  promoter       T3 promoter: promoter for bacteriophage T3 RNA polymerase
   1881..1897    -  protein_bind   lac operator: The lac repressor binds to the lac operator to inhibit transcription in E. coli. This inhibition can be relieved by adding lactose or isopropyl-β-D-thiogalactopyranoside (IPTG). lac repressor encoded by lacI
   1905..1935    -  promoter       lac promoter: promoter for the E. coli lac operon
   1950..1971    -  protein_bind   CAP binding site: CAP binding activates transcription in the presence of cAMP. E. coli catabolite activator protein
   1984..2076    -  CDS            lacI (fragment): lac repressor; lacI; The lac repressor binds to the lac operator to inhibit transcription in E. coli. This inhibition can be relieved by adding lactose or isopropyl-β-D-thiogalactopyranoside (IPTG).
   2259..2847    -  rep_origin     ori: high-copy-number ColE1/pMB1/pBR322/pUC origin of replication
   3018..3878    -  CDS            AmpR: β-lactamase; bla; confers resistance to ampicillin, carbenicillin, and related antibiotics
   3879..3983    -  promoter       AmpR promoter: bla
   4036..4464    -  rep_origin     f1 ori (sequence partly withheld): f1 bacteriophage origin of replication; arrow indicates direction of (+) strand synthesis
   4469..4535    -  CDS            lacZα (fragment): LacZα fragment of β-galactosidase; lacZ fragment
   4542..5519    +  promoter       CMV IE94 promoter: enhancer/promoter region of simian cytomegalovirus major immediate early transcription unit IE94
>Addgene plasmid #153116 | Flag-FOXD1 | addgene full sequence | sequence record 299331 | Addgene NGS Result
CGCCATTCTGCCTGGGGACGTCGGAGCAAGCTTGATTTAGGTGACACTATAGAATACAAGCTACTTGTTC
TTTTTGCAGGATCAGCCACCATGGATTACAAGGACGACGACGATAAGGGATCCCATCGATTCGAATTCAC
CCTGAGCACTGAGATGTCCGATGCCTCTGGCCTCGCCGAGGAAACAGACATCGACGTGGTGGGGGAGGGC
GAGGACGAAGAAGACGAGGAAGAGGAGGACGACGACGAGGGCGGCGGTGGCGGGCCCCGGCTGGCTGTCC
CCGCGCAGCGGCGGCGGCGGCGGCGCTCGTACGCCGGGGAGGACGAGCTGGAGGATCTGGAGGAGGAGGA
GGACGACGATGACATCCTGCTGGCCCCGCCTGCTGGGGGCTCCCCGGCGCCCCCGGGCCCGGCCCCGGCG
GCGGGGGCAGGAGCCGGTGGGGGCGGCGGCGGCGGCGGCGCGGGCGGCGGCGGGAGCGCGGGTAGCGGCG
CCAAGAACCCGCTGGTGAAGCCGCCCTACTCGTATATCGCGCTCATCACTATGGCCATCCTGCAGAGCCC
CAAGAAGCGGCTGACGCTGAGCGAGATCTGTGAGTTCATCAGCGGCCGCTTCCCCTACTACCGGGAGAAG
TTCCCCGCCTGGCAGAACAGCATCCGCCACAACCTCTCGCTCAACGACTGCTTCGTCAAGATCCCCCGCG
AGCCCGGCAACCCGGGCAAGGGCAACTACTGGACGCTGGACCCGGAGTCCGCCGACATGTTCGACAACGG
CAGCTTCCTGCGCCGGAGGAAGCGCTTCAAGCGGCAGCCGCTGCTCCCACCCAACGCCGCGGCCGCCGAG
TCTCTGCTGCTGCGCGGCGCGGGAGCCGCAGGGGGCGCGGGCGACCCGGCAGCCGCCGCCGCGCTCTTCC
CGCCCGCGCCCCCGCCGCCCCCGCATGCCTACGGCTACGGCCCCTACGGCTGCGGCTACGGCCTGCAGCT
GCCGCCTTACGCGCCGCCCTCGGCCCTCTTCGCCGCCGCAGCGGCCGCCGCCGCCGCCGCCGCCTTCCAC
CCGCACTCGCCCCCGCCGCCCCCGCCACCGCACGGCGCGGCCGCCGAGCTGGCCCGGACCGCCTTCGGCT
ACCGGCCGCACCCGCTCGGCGCCGCCCTACCCGGCCCCCTGCCGGCCTCCGCGGCCAAGGCGGGCGGCCC
GGGCGCCTCAGCGCTGGCGCGCTCGCCCTTCTCCATCGAGAGCATCATCGGGGGCAGCTTGGGCCCGGCC
GCCGCTGCCGCCGCCGCCGCGCAGGCCGCCGCCGCCGCTCAGGCCTCGCCCTCGCCCTCGCCGGTGGCGG
CGCCGCCAGCTCCCGGATCCAGCGGAGGAGGCTGCGCGGCGCAGGCGGCCGTGGGCCCGGCGGCCGCGCT
CACCCGATCCCTCGTGGCCGCCGCGGCCGCCGCCGCCTCCTCAGTCTCCTCGTCCGCCGCCTTGGGGACT
CTGCACCAAGGGACTGCCCTGTCCAGTGTCGAGAACTTTACTGCTAGGATTTCCAATTGTTAACTCGAGC
CTCTAGAACTATAGTGAGTCGTATTACGTAGATCCAGACATGATAAGATACATTGATGAGTTTGGACAAA
CCACAACTAGAATGCAGTGAAAAAAATGCTTTATTTGTGAAATTTGTGATGCTATTGCTTTATTTGTAAC
CATTATAAGCTGCAATAAACAAGTTAACAACAACAATTGCATTCATTTTATGTTTCAGGTTCAGGGGGAG
GTGTGGGAGGTTTTTTAATTCGCGGCCGCGGCGCCAATGCATTGGGCCCGGTACCCAGCTTTTGTTCCCT
TTAGTGAGGGTTAATTGCGCGCTTGGCGTAATCATGGTCATAGCTGTTTCCTGTGTGAAATTGTTATCCG
CTCACAATTCCACACAACATACGAGCCGGGAGCATAAAGTGTAAAGCCTGGGGTGCCTAATGAGTGAGCT
AACTCACATTAATTGCGTTGCGCTCACTGCCCGCTTTCCAGTCGGGAAACCTGTCGTGCCAGCTGCATTA
ATGAATCGGCCAACGCGCGGGGAGAGGCGGTTTGCGTATTGGGCGCTCTTCCGCTTCCTCGCTCACTGAC
TCGCTGCGCTCGGTCGTTCGGCTGCGGCGAGCGGTATCAGCTCACTCAAAGGCGGTAATACGGTTATCCA
CAGAATCAGGGGATAACGCAGGAAAGAACATGTGAGCAAAAGGCCAGCAAAAGGCCAGGAACCGTAAAAA
GGCCGCGTTGCTGGCGTTTTTCCATAGGCTCCGCCCCCCTGACGAGCATCACAAAAATCGACGCTCAAGT
CAGAGGTGGCGAAACCCGACAGGACTATAAAGATACCAGGCGTTTCCCCCTGGAAGCTCCCTCGTGCGCT
CTCCTGTTCCGACCCTGCCGCTTACCGGATACCTGTCCGCCTTTCTCCCTTCGGGAAGCGTGGCGCTTTC
TCATAGCTCACGCTGTAGGTATCTCAGTTCGGTGTAGGTCGTTCGCTCCAAGCTGGGCTGTGTGCACGAA
CCCCCCGTTCAGCCCGACCGCTGCGCCTTATCCGGTAACTATCGTCTTGAGTCCAACCCGGTAAGACACG
ACTTATCGCCACTGGCAGCAGCCACTGGTAACAGGATTAGCAGAGCGAGGTATGTAGGCGGTGCTACAGA
GTTCTTGAAGTGGTGGCCTAACTACGGCTACACTAGAAGAACAGTATTTGGTATCTGCGCTCTGCTGAAG
CCAGTTACCTTCGGAAAAAGAGTTGGTAGCTCTTGATCCGGCAAACAAACCACCGCTGGTAGCGGTGGTT
TTTTTGTTTGCAAGCAGCAGATTACGCGCAGAAAAAAAGGATCTCAAGAAGATCCTTTGATCTTTTCTAC
GGGGTCTGACGCTCAGTGGAACGAAAACTCACGTTAAGGGATTTTGGTCATGAGATTATCAAAAAGGATC
TTCACCTAGATCCTTTTAAATTAAAAATGAAGTTTTAAATCAATCTAAAGTATATATGAGTAAACTTGGT
CTGACAGTTACCAATGCTTAATCAGTGAGGCACCTATCTCAGCGATCTGTCTATTTCGTTCATCCATAGT
TGCCTGACTCCCCGTCGTGTAGATAACTACGATACGGGAGGGCTTACCATCTGGCCCCAGTGCTGCAATG
ATACCGCGAGACCCACGCTCACCGGCTCCAGATTTATCAGCAATAAACCAGCCAGCCGGAAGGGCCGAGC
GCAGAAGTGGTCCTGCAACTTTATCCGCCTCCATCCAGTCTATTAATTGTTGCCGGGAAGCTAGAGTAAG
TAGTTCGCCAGTTAATAGTTTGCGCAACGTTGTTGCCATTGCTACAGGCATCGTGGTGTCACGCTCGTCG
TTTGGTATGGCTTCATTCAGCTCCGGTTCCCAACGATCAAGGCGAGTTACATGATCCCCCATGTTGTGCA
AAAAAGCGGTTAGCTCCTTCGGTCCTCCGATCGTTGTCAGAAGTAAGTTGGCCGCAGTGTTATCACTCAT
GGTTATGGCAGCACTGCATAATTCTCTTACTGTCATGCCATCCGTAAGATGCTTTTCTGTGACTGGTGAG
TACTCAACCAAGTCATTCTGAGAATAGTGTATGCGGCGACCGAGTTGCTCTTGCCCGGCGTCAATACGGG
ATAATACCGCGCCACATAGCAGAACTTTAAAAGTGCTCATCATTGGAAAACGTTCTTCGGGGCGAAAACT
CTCAAGGATCTTACCGCTGTTGAGATCCAGTTCGATGTAACCCACTCGTGCACCCAACTGATCTTCAGCA
TCTTTTACTTTCACCAGCGTTTCTGGGTGAGCAAAAACAGGAAGGCAAAATGCCGCAAAAAAGGGAATAA
GGGCGACACGGAAATGTTGAATACTCATACTCTTCCTTTTTCAATATTATTGAAGCATTTATCAGGGTTA
TTGTCTCATGAGCGGATACATATTTGAATGTATTTAGAAAAATAAACAAATAGGGGTTCCGCGCACATTT
CCCCGAAAAGTGCCACCTAAATTGTAAGCGTTAATATTTTGTTAAAATTCGCGTTAAATTTTTGTTAAAT
CAGCTCATTTTTTAACCAATAGGCCGAAATCGGCAAAATCCCTTATAAATCAAAAGAATAGACCGAGATA
GGGT
[37 nt withheld, positions 4135-4171]
AAAGAACGTGGACTCCAACGTCAAAGG
[49 nt withheld, positions 4199-4247]
T
[91 nt withheld, positions 4249-4339]
G
[124 nt withheld, positions 4341-4464]
CCCATTCGCCATTCAGGCTGCGCAACTGTTGGGAAGGGCGATCGGTGCGGGCCTCTTCGCTATTACGCCA
GTCGACCGCCAATTCAATATGGCGTATATGGACTCATGCCAATTCAATATGGTGGATCTGGACCTGTGCC
AATTCAATATGGCGTATATGGACTCGTGCCAATTCAATATGGTGGATCTGGACCCCAGCCAATTCAATAT
GGCGGACTTGGCACCATGCCAATTCAATATGGCGGACCTGGCACTGTGCCAACTGGGGAGGGGTCTACTT
GGCACGGTGCCAAGTTTGAGGAGGGGTCTTGGCCCTGTGCCAAGTCCGCCATATTGAATTGGCATGGTGC
CAATAATGGCGGCCATATTGGCTATATGCCAGGATCAATATATAGGCAATATCCAATATGGCCCTATGCC
AATATGGCTATTGGCCAGGTTCAATACTATGTATTGGCCCTATGCCATATAGTATTCCATATATGGGTTT
TCCTATTGACGTAGATAGCCCCTCCCAATGGGCGGTCCCATATACCATATATGGGGCTTCCTAATACCGC
CCATAGCCACTCCCCCATTGACGTCAATGGTCTCTATATATGGTCTTTCCTATTGACGTCATATGGGCGG
TCCTATTGACGTATATGGCGCCTCCCCCATTGACGTCAATTACGGTAAATGGCCCGCCTGGCTCAATGCC
CATTGACGTCAATAGGACCACCCACCATTGACGTCAATGGGATGGCTCATTGCCCATTCATATCCGTTCT
CACGCCCCCTATTGACGTCAATGACGGTAAATGGCCCACTTGGCAGTACATCAATATCTATTAATAGTAA
CTTGGCAAGTACATTACTATTGGAAGTACGCCAGGGTACATTGGCAGTACTCCCATTGACGTCAATGGCG
GTAAATGGCCCGCGATGGCTGCCAAGTACATCCCCATTGACGTCAATGGGGAGGGGCAATGACGCAAATG
GGCGTTCCATTGACGTAAATGGGCGGTAGGCGTGCCTAATGGGAGGTCTATATAAGCAATGCTCGTTTAG
GGAAC
