>Addgene plasmid #153116 | Flag-FOXD1 | depositor partial sequence | sequence record 296292 | hFOXD1 gene sequence
ATGACCCTGAGCACTGAGATGTCCGATGCCTCTGGCCTCGCCGAGGAAACAGACATCGACGTGGTGGGGG
AGGGCGAGGACGAAGAAGACGAGGAAGAGGAGGACGACGACGAGGGCGGCGGTGGCGGGCCCCGGCTGGC
TGTCCCCGCGCAGCGGCGGCGGCGGCGGCGCTCGTACGCCGGGGAGGACGAGCTGGAGGATCTGGAGGAG
GAGGAGGACGACGATGACATCCTGCTGGCCCCGCCTGCTGGGGGCTCCCCGGCGCCCCCGGGCCCGGCCC
CGGCGGCGGGGGCAGGAGCCGGTGGGGGCGGCGGCGGCGGCGGCGCGGGCGGCGGCGGGAGCGCGGGTAG
CGGCGCCAAGAACCCGCTGGTGAAGCCGCCCTACTCGTATATCGCGCTCATCACTATGGCCATCCTGCAG
AGCCCCAAGAAGCGGCTGACGCTGAGCGAGATCTGTGAGTTCATCAGCGGCCGCTTCCCCTACTACCGGG
AGAAGTTCCCCGCCTGGCAGAACAGCATCCGCCACAACCTCTCGCTCAACGACTGCTTCGTCAAGATCCC
CCGCGAGCCCGGCAACCCGGGCAAGGGCAACTACTGGACGCTGGACCCGGAGTCCGCCGACATGTTCGAC
AACGGCAGCTTCCTGCGCCGGAGGAAGCGCTTCAAGCGGCAGCCGCTGCTCCCACCCAACGCCGCGGCCG
CCGAGTCTCTGCTGCTGCGCGGCGCGGGAGCCGCAGGGGGCGCGGGCGACCCGGCAGCCGCCGCCGCGCT
CTTCCCGCCCGCGCCCCCGCCGCCCCCGCATGCCTACGGCTACGGCCCCTACGGCTGCGGCTACGGCCTG
CAGCTGCCGCCTTACGCGCCGCCCTCGGCCCTCTTCGCCGCCGCAGCGGCCGCCGCCGCCGCCGCCGCCT
TCCACCCGCACTCGCCCCCGCCGCCCCCGCCACCGCACGGCGCGGCCGCCGAGCTGGCCCGGACCGCCTT
CGGCTACCGGCCGCACCCGCTCGGCGCCGCCCTACCCGGCCCCCTGCCGGCCTCCGCGGCCAAGGCGGGC
GGCCCGGGCGCCTCAGCGCTGGCGCGCTCGCCCTTCTCCATCGAGAGCATCATCGGGGGCAGCTTGGGCC
CGGCCGCCGCTGCCGCCGCCGCCGCGCAGGCCGCCGCCGCCGCTCAGGCCTCGCCCTCGCCCTCGCCGGT
GGCGGCGCCGCCAGCTCCCGGATCCAGCGGAGGAGGCTGCGCGGCGCAGGCGGCCGTGGGCCCGGCGGCC
GCGCTCACCCGATCCCTCGTGGCCGCCGCGGCCGCCGCCGCCTCCTCAGTCTCCTCGTCCGCCGCCTTGG
GGACTCTGCACCAAGGGACTGCCCTGTCCAGTGTCGAGAACTTTACTGCTAGGATTTCCAATTGTTAA
